Addgene plasmid #84443: pSF4 CMV intron renilla TRICK CTE polyA
Purpose: TRICK reporter mRNA
Depositing lab: Jeffrey Chao. Depositing organization: Friedrich Miescher Institute for Biomedical Research. Publication: Translation. An RNA biosensor for imaging the first round of translation from single cells to living animals. Halstead JM, Lionnet T, Wilbertz JH, Wippich F, Ephrussi A, Singer RH, Chao JA. Science. 2015 Mar 20;347(6228):1367-671. doi: 10.1126/science.aaa3380. PubMed 25792328.
Backbone
  Vector backbone: pSF4
  Vector type: Mammalian Expression, Luciferase ; FRT
Growth in bacteria
  Bacterial resistance: Ampicillin, 100 μg/mL
  Growth temperature: 37°C
  Growth strain: DH5alpha
  Copy number: High Copy
Gene/Insert
  Gene/Insert name: Renill-TRICK
  Species: Synthetic
  Insert size (bp): 1737
  Promoter: Tet-CMV
  Cloning method: Restriction Enzyme; 5′ cloning site AgeI (unknown if destroyed); 3′ cloning site BamHI (destroyed during cloning)
  Sequencing primers: 5′ Cgagacagagaagactcttgc; 3′ ggttacaaataaggcaatagc
Terms and licenses: Academic/Nonprofit Terms; Industry Terms: Not Available to Industry
How to cite: pSF4 CMV intron renilla TRICK CTE polyA was a gift from Jeffrey Chao (Addgene plasmid # 84443 ; http://n2t.net/addgene:84443 ; RRID:Addgene_84443)
