[The description below was written by a language model from this plasmid's Addgene catalogue record and pLannotate feature annotations shown in this document.]
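Description:
pSF4 CMV intron renilla TRICK CTE polyA is a 9.8 kb mammalian expression plasmid that encodes a TRICK (translating RNA imaging by coat protein knock-off) reporter mRNA, an RNA biosensor for imaging the first round of translation. It is propagated in E. coli as a high-copy plasmid through a ColE1/pUC-type origin and is selected with ampicillin via the β-lactamase gene. Fragments of lac, rop and bom sequences are residues of the cloning backbone.

The catalogue lists the promoter as Tet-CMV, and the feature table annotates it as a TRE3G tetracycline-responsive promoter, so expression should depend on a Tet transactivator and doxycycline. The promoter is followed by a chimeric β-globin/immunoglobulin intron, a T7 promoter and a human codon-optimised Renilla luciferase open reading frame, which allows protein output to be measured by luminescence. Roughly 2.3 kb between the end of the luciferase annotation and the SV40 poly(A) signal carries no annotation. From the construct name, this region presumably holds the TRICK cassette and a CTE (constitutive transport element, an RNA export element), but the table does not confirm either. The SV40 poly(A) signal is annotated on the opposite strand to the reporter, so the signal that actually terminates the reporter transcript is not clear from the record.

The reporter cassette lies, in reverse orientation, within Moloney murine leukemia virus sequences: a 5' LTR, Ψ packaging signals, truncated gag and a self-inactivating ΔU3 3' LTR. The pSF4 backbone therefore appears to be derived from a gammaretroviral vector. An FRT site next to the promoter fits the FRT entry under vector type and suggests use in FLP-mediated site-specific integration, although the record does not describe this use.
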