Features (pLannotate 1.2.2; 24 found; start..end, strand, type, name):
     36..52      -  protein_bind   lac operator: The lac repressor binds to the lac operator to inhibit transcription in E. coli. This inhibition can be relieved by adding lactose or isopropyl-β-D-thiogalactopyranoside (IPTG). lac repressor encoded by lacI
     60..90      -  promoter       lac promoter: promoter for the E. coli lac operon
    105..126     -  protein_bind   CAP binding site: CAP binding activates transcription in the presence of cAMP. E. coli catabolite activator protein
    139..231     -  CDS            lacI (fragment): lac repressor; lacI; The lac repressor binds to the lac operator to inhibit transcription in E. coli. This inhibition can be relieved by adding lactose or isopropyl-β-D-thiogalactopyranoside (IPTG).
    414..1002    -  rep_origin     ori: high-copy-number ColE1/pMB1/pBR322/pUC origin of replication
   1173..2033    -  CDS            AmpR: β-lactamase; bla; confers resistance to ampicillin, carbenicillin, and related antibiotics
   2034..2138    -  promoter       AmpR promoter: bla
   2235..2269    +  CDS            rop (fragment): Rop protein, which maintains plasmids at low copy number; rop
   2371..2470    +  misc_feature   bom (fragment): basis of mobility region from pBR322
   2476..2633    -  CDS            lacZα (fragment): LacZα fragment of β-galactosidase; lacZ fragment
   3332..3529    -  LTR            3' LTR (ΔU3) (fragment): self-inactivating 3' long terminal repeat (LTR) from Moloney murine leukemia virus
   3533..3569    -  LTR            3' LTR (ΔU3) (fragment): self-inactivating 3' long terminal repeat (LTR) from Moloney murine leukemia virus
   3611..3708    -  CDS            env (fragment): murine leukemia virus gPr80 envelope polyprotein precursor; env; proteolytically cleaved into gp70SU and p15TM subunits
   3716..3763    -  protein_bind   FRT: FLP-mediated recombination occurs in the 8-bp core sequence TCTAGAAA (Turan and Bode, 2011). FLP recombinase from the Saccharomyces cerevisiae 2μ plasmid
   3804..4179    +  promoter       TRE3G promoter: 3rd-generation Tet-responsive promoter that can be activated by binding of Tet-On® 3G
   4189..4321    +  intron         chimeric intron: chimera between introns from human β-globin and immunoglobulin heavy chain genes
   4366..4384    +  promoter       T7 promoter: promoter for bacteriophage T7 RNA polymerase
   4394..5326    +  CDS            hRluc: Renilla luciferase human codon-optimized
   7612..7746    -  polyA_signal   SV40 poly(A) signal: SV40 polyadenylation signal
   7769..7852    -  CDS            large T antigen (fragment): large T antigen from SV40 (simian virus 40)
   7924..8333    -  CDS            gag (truncated) (fragment): truncated Moloney murine leukemia virus (MMLV) gag gene lacking the start codon
   8423..8511    -  misc_feature   MESV Ψ (fragment): packaging signal of murine embryonic stem cell virus
   8563..8762    -  misc_feature   MMLV Ψ: packaging signal of Moloney murine leukemia virus (MMLV)
   8825..9418    -  LTR            LTR: long terminal repeat from Moloney murine leukemia virus
>Addgene plasmid #84443 | pSF4 CMV intron renilla TRICK CTE polyA | depositor full sequence | sequence record 161067 | pSF4 CMV intron renilla TRICK CTE polyA sequence 9819 bps
GCGTAATCATGGTCATAGCTGTTTCCTGTGTGAAATTGTTATCCGCTCACAATTCCACACAACATACGAG
CCGGAAGCATAAAGTGTAAAGCCTGGGGTGCCTAATGAGTGAGCTAACTCACATTAATTGCGTTGCGCTC
ACTGCCCGCTTTCCAGTCGGGAAACCTGTCGTGCCAGCTGCATTAATGAATCGGCCAACGCGCGGGGAGA
GGCGGTTTGCGTATTGGGCGCTCTTCCGCTTCCTCGCTCACTGACTCGCTGCGCTCGGTCGTTCGGCTGC
GGCGAGCGGTATCAGCTCACTCAAAGGCGGTAATACGGTTATCCACAGAATCAGGGGATAACGCAGGAAA
GAACATGTGAGCAAAAGGCCAGCAAAAGGCCAGGAACCGTAAAAAGGCCGCGTTGCTGGCGTTTTTCCAT
AGGCTCCGCCCCCCTGACGAGCATCACAAAAATCGACGCTCAAGTCAGAGGTGGCGAAACCCGACAGGAC
TATAAAGATACCAGGCGTTTCCCCCTGGAAGCTCCCTCGTGCGCTCTCCTGTTCCGACCCTGCCGCTTAC
CGGATACCTGTCCGCCTTTCTCCCTTCGGGAAGCGTGGCGCTTTCTCAATGCTCACGCTGTAGGTATCTC
AGTTCGGTGTAGGTCGTTCGCTCCAAGCTGGGCTGTGTGCACGAACCCCCCGTTCAGCCCGACCGCTGCG
CCTTATCCGGTAACTATCGTCTTGAGTCCAACCCGGTAAGACACGACTTATCGCCACTGGCAGCAGCCAC
TGGTAACAGGATTAGCAGAGCGAGGTATGTAGGCGGTGCTACAGAGTTCTTGAAGTGGTGGCCTAACTAC
GGCTACACTAGAAGGACAGTATTTGGTATCTGCGCTCTGCTGAAGCCAGTTACCTTCGGAAAAAGAGTTG
GTAGCTCTTGATCCGGCAAACAAACCACCGCTGGTAGCGGTGGTTTTTTTGTTTGCAAGCAGCAGATTAC
GCGCAGAAAAAAAGGATCTCAAGAAGATCCTTTGATCTTTTCTACGGGGTCTGACGCTCAGTGGAACGAA
AACTCACGTTAAGGGATTTTGGTCATGAGATTATCAAAAAGGATCTTCACCTAGATCCTTTTAAATTAAA
AATGAAGTTTTAAATCAATCTAAAGTATATATGAGTAAACTTGGTCTGACAGTTACCAATGCTTAATCAG
TGAGGCACCTATCTCAGCGATCTGTCTATTTCGTTCATCCATAGTTGCCTGACTCCCCGTCGTGTAGATA
ACTACGATACGGGAGGGCTTACCATCTGGCCCCAGTGCTGCAATGATACCGCGAGACCCACGCTCACCGG
CTCCAGATTTATCAGCAATAAACCAGCCAGCCGGAAGGGCCGAGCGCAGAAGTGGTCCTGCAACTTTATC
CGCCTCCATCCAGTCTATTAATTGTTGCCGGGAAGCTAGAGTAAGTAGTTCGCCAGTTAATAGTTTGCGC
AACGTTGTTGCCATTGCTACAGGCATCGTGGTGTCACGCTCGTCGTTTGGTATGGCTTCATTCAGCTCCG
GTTCCCAACGATCAAGGCGAGTTACATGATCCCCCATGTTGTGCAAAAAAGCGGTTAGCTCCTTCGGTCC
TCCGATCGTTGTCAGAAGTAAGTTGGCCGCAGTGTTATCACTCATGGTTATGGCAGCACTGCATAATTCT
CTTACTGTCATGCCATCCGTAAGATGCTTTTCTGTGACTGGTGAGTACTCAACCAAGTCATTCTGAGAAT
AGTGTATGCGGCGACCGAGTTGCTCTTGCCCGGCGTCAATACGGGATAATACCGCGCCACATAGCAGAAC
TTTAAAAGTGCTCATCATTGGAAAACGTTCTTCGGGGCGAAAACTCTCAAGGATCTTACCGCTGTTGAGA
TCCAGTTCGATGTAACCCACTCGTGCACCCAACTGATCTTCAGCATCTTTTACTTTCACCAGCGTTTCTG
GGTGAGCAAAAACAGGAAGGCAAAATGCCGCAAAAAAGGGAATAAGGGCGACACGGAAATGTTGAATACT
CATACTCTTCCTTTTTCAATATTATTGAAGCATTTATCAGGGTTATTGTCTCATGAGCGGATACATATTT
GAATGTATTTAGAAAAATAAACAAATAGGGGTTCCGCGCACATTTCCCCGAAAAGTGCCACCTGACGTCT
AAGAAACCATTATTATCATGACATTAACCTATAAAAATAGGCGTATCACGAGGCCCTTTCGTCATCGCGC
GTTTCGGTGATGACGGTGAAAACCTCTGACACATGCAGCTCCCGGAGACGGTCACAGCTTGTCTGTAAGC
GGATGCCGGGAGCAGACAAGCCCGTCAGGGCGCGTCAGCGGGTGTTGGCGGGTGTCGGGGCTGGCTTAAC
TATGCGGCATCAGAGCAGATTGTACTGAGAGTGCACCATATGCGGTGTGAAATACCGCACAGATGCGTAA
GGAGAAAATACCGCATCAGGCGCCATTCGCCATTCAGGCTGCGCAACTGTTGGGAAGGGCGATCGGTGCG
GGCCTCTTCGCTATTACGCCAGCTGGCGAAAGGGGGATGTGCTGCAAGGCGATTAAGTTGGGTAACGCCA
GGGTTTTCCCAGTCACGACGTTGTAAAACGACGGCCAGTGAATTAATTCCAAGCTAAGTGAAAGACTCTG
TCTCAAAAACCAACCTGACACCTGAGCCGGAGCGTTGGCTCTCACTACCATAGAATATTTTTTCACAACA
CACACACACACACACACACACACACACACACACACACACACACAGTCATACACATAGACACAGTCACACA
CACACACATGCACACACACACACACACACTCACACACACACATACATACACACATTCACACACACCCATA
CACACATTTTCACAGTCACACACACAAACACAATCACACACACACACATCAATCAATCAATCAATCAATA
TACCAAAAATGATAGCTCATACCTGTAATCTTAGATGTGGGAAGGCTAAAACAGCAGGCTACCCATGACT
TCAAGGTCACCCTGGGTTACAGAGTAGCTAATAGTCTAGCTTGAACTATAGTGTAGGATCTTTAAAAAAA
AATTAACCAACCAACCAACAAACAAACAAACAAACAACAACAACAACAAATGGAAGACAGAGGACAAAAA
AAAATAAAAGAAAAAGTAGAAAGCCAATGGAGATACTATCTTAAAATTAGAAATATTTATGACACATTCT
GAATACTCCATGTTTATTTCAAGGAAGCCAATGTAACTTTAAGTACTATGGCCATTTAATGTAAATACTT
AAGAAAAAAAACCAAATTAATTTTGATACATGCTGCATGTGTGAAAGACCCCCGCTGACGGGTAGTCAAT
CACTCAGAGGAGACCCTCCCAAGGAACAGCGAGACCACAAGTCGGATGCAACTGCAAGAGGGTTTATTGG
ATACACGGGTACCCGGGCGACTCAGTCAATCGGAGGACTGGCGCCCCGAGTGAGGGGTTGTGGGCTCGAG
CTCGGGGAGCAGAAGCGCGCGAACAGAAGTCGAGCTAGCTTGCCAAACCTACAGGTGGGGTCTTTCATTC
CCCCCTTTTTCTGGAGACTAAATAAAATCTTTTATTTTATCTATGGCTCGTACTCTATAGGCTTCAGCTG
GTGATATTGTTGAGTCAAAACTAGAGCCTGGACCACTGATATCCTGTCTTTAACAAATTGGACTAATCCG
GATCTGAAGTTCCTATACTTTCTAGAGAATAGGAACTTCGGAATAGGAACTTCGCGGCAGATCTTTTGCG
GCCGCTTTGGGCCGGCCGAATTCTTTACTCCCTATCAGTGATAGAGAACGTATGAAGAGTTTACTCCCTA
TCAGTGATAGAGAACGTATGCAGACTTTACTCCCTATCAGTGATAGAGAACGTATAAGGAGTTTACTCCC
TATCAGTGATAGAGAACGTATGACCAGTTTACTCCCTATCAGTGATAGAGAACGTATCTACAGTTTACTC
CCTATCAGTGATAGAGAACGTATATCCAGTTTACTCCCTATCAGTGATAGAGAACGTATAAGCTTTAGGC
GTGTACGGTGGGCGCCTATAAAAGCAGAGCTCGTTTAGTGAACCGTCAGATCGCCTGGAGCAATTCCACA
ACACTTTTGTCTTATACCAACTTTCCGTACCACTTCCTACCCTCGTAAAACCGGTCAGGTAAGTATCAAG
GTTACAAGACAGGTTTAAGGAGACCAATAGAAACTGGGCTTGTCGAGACAGAGAAGACTCTTGCGTTTCT
GATAGGCACCTATTGGTCTTACTGACATCCACTTTGCCTTTCTCTCCACAGGTGTCCACTCCCAGTTCAA
TTACAGCTCTTAAGGCTAGAGTACTTAATACGACTCACTATAGGCTAGCCACCATGGCTTCCAAGGTGTA
CGACCCCGAGCAACGCAAACGCATGATCACTGGGCCTCAGTGGTGGGCTCGCTGCAAGCAAATGAACGTG
CTGGACTCCTTCATCAACTACTATGATTCCGAGAAGCACGCCGAGAACGCCGTGATTTTTCTGCATGGTA
ACGCTGCCTCCAGCTACCTGTGGAGGCACGTCGTGCCTCACATCGAGCCCGTGGCTAGATGCATCATCCC
TGATCTGATCGGAATGGGTAAGTCCGGCAAGAGCGGGAATGGCTCATATCGCCTCCTGGATCACTACAAG
TACCTCACCGCTTGGTTCGAGCTGCTGAACCTTCCAAAGAAAATCATCTTTGTGGGCCACGACTGGGGGG
CTTGTCTGGCCTTTCACTACTCCTACGAGCACCAAGACAAGATCAAGGCCATCGTCCATGCTGAGAGTGT
CGTGGACGTGATCGAGTCCTGGGACGAGTGGCCTGACATCGAGGAGGATATCGCCCTGATCAAGAGCGAA
GAGGGCGAGAAAATGGTGCTTGAGAATAACTTCTTCGTCGAGACCATGCTCCCAAGCAAGATCATGCGGA
AACTGGAGCCTGAGGAGTTCGCTGCCTACCTGGAGCCATTCAAGGAGAAGGGCGAGGTTAGACGGCCTAC
CCTCTCCTGGCCTCGCGAGATCCCTCTCGTTAAGGGAGGCAAGCCCGACGTCGTCCAGATTGTCCGCAAC
TACAACGCCTACCTTCGGGCCAGCGACGATCTGCCTAAGATGTTCATCGAGTCCGACCCTGGGTTCTTTT
CCAACGCTATTGTCGAGGGAGCTAAGAAGTTCCCTAACACCGAGTTCGTGAAGGTGAAGGGCCTCCACTT
CAGCCAGGAGGACGCTCCAGATGAAATGGGTAAGTACATCAAGAGCTTCGTGGAGCGCGTGCTGAAGAAC
GAGCAGGTCGACAGATCCTACCTGCAAAGCACCAGAGGATATGGCCTCGGTGCCTCAGCATCTTCAGATG
TGCTGTCACTGTCCAATCTTCAAGCCAGCAGAGCATATGGGCTCGCTGGCTCCACTGTCATTACAGTGGA
CCTGATCTTCTCCAATCAAAGGAGCAGAGGATATGGCCTCGCTCCCTCCGACTACATCAGGCTGGAAGTG
ACATCCATCATTCATCCCAGCAGAGCATATGGGCTCGCTGGGACCACAGCATGCCTCGAAGTGCTGAGAG
ACTATCATCAAACCGACAGAGGATATGGCCTCGTCGGCTCCTACTCCCTCCTGGTGGAATACTTCTCCAC
TCTTCAACCCAGCAGAGCATATGGGCTCGCTGGGTCCATCAGAGATACAAGATCTCTCGACAGATCCTAC
CTGCAAAGCACCAGAGGATATGGCCTCGGTGCCTCAGCATCTTCAGATGTGCTGTCACTGTCCAATCTTC
AAGCCAGCAGAGCATATGGGCTCGCTGGCTCCACTGTCATTACAGTGGACCTGATCTTCTCCAATCAAAG
GAGCAGAGGATATGGCCTCGCTCCCTCCGACTACATCAGGCTGGAAGTGACATCCATCATTCATCCCAGC
AGAGCATATGGGCTCGCTGGGACCACAGCATGCCTCGAAGTGCTGAGAGACTATCATCAAACCGACAGAG
GATATGGCCTCGTCGGCTCCTACTCCCTCCTGGTGGAATACTTCTCCACTCTTCAACCCAGCAGAGCATA
TGGGCTCGCTGGGTCCATCAGAGATACAAGATCTCTCGAGTGATAAGGATCCTACCTACAAACGGCACGA
GCATCAGCCGTGCCGCCCAGCATCTTCATCACTGTCCAATCTTCAAGCGTGCACGATCACGGCACGCTCC
ACTGTCATTACAGTCTTATCCAATCAAACTCCAGCAGCATCAGCGCTGGAGCTCCGACTACATCAGGACA
TCCATCATTCAACGCTCGACGATCACGCGAGCGTCCACAGCATGCCTCAGACACTATCATCAAACGGCTG
CACGATCACGGCAGCCGCTCCTACTGCCTCTACGTTATCGACTCTTCTGCGACGAGCATCAGCCGTCGCA
ACATCGGACATACCAGATCCTACCTACAAACGGCACGAGCATCAGCCGTGCCGCCCAGCATCTTCATCAC
TGTCCAATCTTCAAGCGTGCACGATCACGGCACGCTCCACTGTCATTACAGTCTTATCCAATCAAACTCC
AGCAGCATCAGCGCTGGAGCTCCGACTACATCAGGACATCCATCATTCAACGCTCGACGATCACGCGAGC
GTCCACAGCATGCCTCAGACACTATCATCAAACGGCTGCACGATCACGGCAGCCGCTCCTACTGCCTCTA
CGTTATCGACTCTTCTGCGACGAGCATCAGCCGTCGCAACATCGGACATACCAGATCCTACCTACAAACG
GCACGAGCATCAGCCGTGCCGCCCAGCATCTTCATCACTGTCCAATCTTCAAGCGTGCACGATCACGGCA
CGCTCCACTGTCATTACAGTCTTATCCAATCAAACTCCAGCAGCATCAGCGCTGGAGCTCCGACTACATC
AGGACATCCATCATTCAACGCTCGACGATCACGCGAGCGTCCACAGCATGCCTCAGACACTATCATCAAA
CGGCTGCACGATCACGGCAGCCGCTCCTACTGCCTCTACGTTATCGACTCTTCTGCGACGAGCATCAGCC
GTCGCAACATCGGACATACCAGATCCTACCTACAAACGGCACGAGCATCAGCCGTGCCGCCCAGCATCTT
CATCACTGTCCAATCTTCAAGCGTGCACGATCACGGCACGCTCCACTGTCATTACAGTCTTATCCAATCA
AACTCCAGCAGCATCAGCGCTGGAGCTCCGACTACATCAGGACATCCATCATTCAACGCTCGACGATCAC
GCGAGCGTCCACAGCATGCCTCAGACACTATCATCAAACGGCTGCACGATCACGGCAGCCGCTCCTACTG
CCTCTACGTTATCGACTCTTCTGCGACGAGCATCAGCCGTCGCAACATCGGACATACCAGATCTTCAATC
GATTTCGCGCGGGATCCAGACCACCTCCCCTGCGAGCTAAGCTGGACAGCCAATGACGGGTAAGAGAGTG
ACATTTTTCACTAACCTAAGACAGGAGGGCCGTCAGAGCTACTGCCTAATCCAAAGACGGGTAAAAGTGA
TAAAAATGTATCACTCCAACCTAAGACAGGCGCAGCTTCCGAGGGATTTGAGATCCAGACATGATAAGAT
ACATTGATGAGTTTGGACAAACCAAAACTAGAATGCAGTGAAAAAAATGCCTTATTTGTGAAATTTGTGA
TGCTATTGCCTTATTTGTAACCATTATAAGCTGCAATAAACAAGTTAACAACAACAATTGCATTCATTTT
ATGTTTCAGGTTCAGGGGGAGGTGTGGGAGGTTTTTTAAAGCAAGTAAAACCTCTACAAATGTGGTATGG
CTGATTATGATCTGAAGTTCCTATACTATTTGAAGAATAGGAACTTCGGAATAGGAACTTCGGATCTCAT
ATGGCCATATGGGGGCGCCTAGAGAAGGAGTGAGGGCTGGATAAAGGGAGGATCGAGGCGGGGTCGAACG
AGGAGGTTCAAGGGGGAGAGACGGGGCGGATGGAGGAAGAGGAGGCGGAGGCTTAGGGTGTACAAAGGGC
TTGACCCAGGGAGGGGGGTCAAAAGCCAAGGCTTCCCAGGTCACGATGTACCCCACCTGGTCTGGGTGTC
CATGCGGGCCAGGTGAAAAGACCTTGATCTTAACCTGGGTGATGAGGTCTCGGTTAAAGGTGCCGTCTCG
CGGCCATCCGACGTTAAAGGTTGGCCATTCTGCAGAGCAGAAGGTAACCCAACGTCTCTTCTTGACATCT
ACCGACTGGTTGTGAGCGATCCGCTCGACATCTTTCCAGTGACCTAAGGTCAAACTTAAGGGAGTGGTAA
CAGGCTAGCCCGGGCCCATATTTTCAGACAAATACAGAAACACAGTCAGACAGAGACAACACAGAACGAT
GCTGCAGCAGACAAGACGCGCGGCGCGGCTTCGGTCCCAAACCGAAAGCAAAAATTCAGACGGAGGCGGG
AACTGTTTTAGGTTCTCGTCTCCTACCAGAACCACATATCCCTCCTCTAAGGGGGGTGCACCAAAGAGTC
CTAAACGATCGGGATTTTAGGACTCAGGTCGGGCCACAAAAACGGCCCCCGAAGTCCCTGGGACGTCTCC
CAGGGTTGCGGCCGGGTGTTCCGAACTCGTCAGTTCCACCACGGGTCCGCCAGATACAGAGCTAGTTAGC
TAACTAGTACCGACGCAGGCGCATAAAATCAGTCATAGACACTAGACAATCGGACAGACACAGATAAGTT
GCTGGCCAGCTTACCTCCCGGTGGTGGGTCGGTGGTCCCTGGGCAGGGGTCTCCCGATCCCGGACGAGCC
CCCAAATGAAAGACCCCCGCTGACGGGTAGTCAATCACTCAGAGGAGACCCTCCCAAGGAACAGCGAGAC
CACAAGTCGGATGCAACTGCAAGAGGGTTTATTGGATACACGGGTACCCGGGCGACTCAGTCAATCGGAG
GACTGGCGCCCCGAGTGAGGGGTTGTGGGCTCTTTTATTGAGCTCGGGGAGCATAAGCGCGCGAACAGAA
GCGAGAAGCGAACTGATTGGTTAGTTCAAATAAGGCACAGGGTCATTTCAGGTCCTTGGGGCACCCTGGA
AACATCTGATGGTTCTCTAGAAACTGCTGAGGGCTGGACCGCATCTGGGGACCATCTGTTCTTGGCCCTG
AGCCGGGGCAGGAACTGCTTACCACAGATATCCTGTTTGGCCCATATTCAGCTGTTCCATCTGTTCTTGG
CCCTGAGCCGGGGCAGGAACTGCTTACCACAGATATCCTGTTTGGCCCATATTCAGCTGTTCCATCTGTT
CCTGACCTTGATCTGAACTTTTCTATTCTCAGTTATGTATTTTTCCATGCCTTGCAAAATGGCGTTACTT
AAGCTAGCTTGCCAAACCTACAGGTGGGGTCTTTCATTCACATGTATATGTCAAAAATAAAAATCAACTA
ATTGACTAGTAATTAATATGACTGGCATAATGGGAAATTGATCCTGACAGATGCAAACTGGCTTGCTCAG
CAGCGCATTTATGTTGTCAACTGAGGAAGGAAACGTTAATGACAGAAACTCTAAGTAATTTCCACGTTTA
TCTATTTTTATTTATACTAGCTTTGGTAACAGGAATATTGCAGCATTCATGCACATTGAAACCCTTATGA
AATAAAAACATCTGTGCATTTAAAATGGAATTAACATTTTAAATGTTAAAAAAAGCTGGCTTAGCTTCCC
CCCGCCCCCTAGGGCATAGAACAAGTCAAATGCTTTATATATTTGAGTTTGGGATGTATTAGGAAACTCC
TAAGAGCAAAGCTAGCTTG
