>Addgene plasmid #84443 | pSF4 CMV intron renilla TRICK CTE polyA | addgene partial sequence | sequence record 167204 | phRL-linkprimer2 5'-AAATGGGTAAGTACATCAAGAGCTTC-3'
GAAGAACGAGCAGGTCGACAGATCCTACCTGCAAAGCACCAGAGGATATGGCCTCGGTGCCTCAGCATCT
TCAGATGTGCTGTCACTGTCCAATCTTCAAGCCAGCAGAGCATATGGGCTCGCTGGCTCCACTGTCATTA
CAGTGGACCTGATCTTCTCCAATCAAAGGAGCAGAGGATATGGCCTCGCTCCCTCCGACTACATCAGGCT
GGAAGTGACATCCATCATTCATCCCAGCAGAGCATATGGGCTCGCTGGGACCACAGCATGCCTCGAAGTG
CTGAGAGACTATCATCAAACCGACAGAGGATATGGCCTCGTCGGCTCCTACTCCCTCCTGGTGGAATACT
TCTCCACTCTTCAACCCAGCAGAGCATATGGGCTCGCTGGGTCCATCAGAGATACAAGATCTCTCGACAG
ATCCTACCTGCAAAGCACCAGAGGATATGGCCTCGGTGCCTCAGCATCTTCAGATGTGCTGTCACTGTCC
AATCTTCAAGCCAGCAGAGCATATGGGCTCGCTGGCTCCACTGTCATTACAGTGGACCTGATCTTCTCCA
ATCAAAGGAGCAGAGGATATGGCCTCGCTCCCTCCGACTACATCAGGCTGGAAGTGACATCCATCATTCA
TCCCAGCAGAGCATATGGGCTCGCTGGGACCACAGCATGCCTCGAAGTGCTGAGAGACTATCATCAAACC
GACAGAGGATATGGCCTCGTCGGCTCCTACTCCCTCCTGGTGGAATACTTCTCCACTCTTCAACCCAGCA
GAGCATATGGGCTCGCTGGGTCCATCAGAGATACAAGATCTCTCGAGTGATAAGGATCCTACCTACAAAC
GGCACGAGCATCAGCCGTGCCGCCCAGCATCTTCATCACTGTCCAATCTTCAAGCGTGCACGATCACGGC
ACGCTCCACTGTCATTACAGTCTTATCCAATCAAACTCCAGCAGCATCAGCGCTGGAGCTCCGACTACAT
CAGGACATCCATCATTCAACGCTCGACGATCACGCGAGCGTCCACAGCATGCCTCAGACACTATCATCAA
ACGGCTGCACGATCACGG
