>Addgene plasmid #84443 | pSF4 CMV intron renilla TRICK CTE polyA | addgene partial sequence | sequence record 167210 | EBV-rev 5'-GTGGTTTGTCCAAACTCATC-3'
TGTCTGGATCTCAAATCCCTCGGAAGCTGCGCCTGTCTTAGGTTGGAGTGATACATTTTTATCACTTTTA
CCCGTCTTTGGATTAGGCAGTAGCTCTGACGGCCCTCCTGTCTTAGGTTAGTGAAAAATGTCACTCTCTT
ACCCGTCATTGGCTGTCCAGCTTAGCTCGCAGGGGAGGTGGTCTGGATCCCGCGCGAAATCGATTGAAGA
TCTGGTATGTCCGATGTTGCGACGGCTGATGCTCGTCGCAGAAGAGTCGATAACGTAGAGGCAGTAGGAG
CGGCTGCCGTGATCGTGCAGCCGTTTGATGATAGTGTCTGAGGCATGCTGTGGACGCTCGCGTGATCGTC
GAGCGTTGAATGATGGATGTCCTGATGTAGTCGGAGCTCCAGCGCTGATGCTGCTGGAGTTTGATTGGAT
AAGACTGTAATGACAGTGGAGCGTGCCGTGATCGTGCACGCTTGAAGATTGGACAGTGATGAAGATGCTG
GGCGGCACGGCTGATGCTCGTGCCGTTTGTAGGTAGGATCTGGTATGTCCGATGTTGCGACGGCTGATGC
TCGTCGCAGAAGAGTCGATAACGTAGAGGCAGTAGGAGCGGCTGCCGTGATCGTGCAGCCGTTTGATGAT
AGTGTCTGAGGCATGCTGTGGACGCTCGCGTGATCGTCGAGCGTTGAATGATGGATGTCCTGATGTAGTC
GGAGCTCCAGCGCTGATGCTGCTGGAGTTTGATTGGATAAGACTGTAATGACAGTGGAGCGTGCCGTGAT
CGTGCACGCTTGAAGATTGGACAGTGATGAAGATGCTGGGCGGCACGGCTGATGCTCGTGCCGTTTGTAG
GTAGGATCTGGTATGTCCGATGTTGCGACGGCTGATGCTCGTCGCAGAA
